>Addgene plasmid #1492 | pPD95_70 | depositor full sequence | sequence record 103 | Author sequence
AAGCTTGCATGCCTGCAGGTCGACTCTAGAGGATCCCCGGGATTGGCCAAAGGACCCAAAGGTATGTTTC
GAATGATACTAACATAACATAGAACATTTTCAGGAGGACCCTTGCTTGGAGGGTACCGAGCTCAGAAAAA
ATGACTGCTCCAAAGAAGAAGCGTAAGGTACCGGTAGAAAAAATGAGTAAAGGAGAAGAACTTTTCACTG
GAGTTGTCCCAATTCTTGTTGAATTAGATGGTGATGTTAATGGGCACAAATTTTCTGTCAGTGGAGAGGG
TGAAGGTGATGCAACATACGGAAAACTTACCCTTAAATTTATTTGCACTACTGGAAAACTACCTGTTCCA
TGGGTAAGTTTAAACATATATATACTAACTAACCCTGATTATTTAAATTTTCAGCCAACACTTGTCACTA
CTTTCTGTTATGGTGTTCAATGCTTCTCGAGATACCCAGATCATATGAAACGGCATGACTTTTTCAAGAG
TGCCATGCCCGAAGGTTATGTACAGGAAAGAACTATATTTTTCAAAGATGACGGGAACTACAAGACACGT
AAGTTTAAACAGTTCGGTACTAACTAACCATACATATTTAAATTTTCAGGTGCTGAAGTCAAGTTTGAAG
GTGATACCCTTGTTAATAGAATCGAGTTAAAAGGTATTGATTTTAAAGAAGATGGAAACATTCTTGGACA
CAAATTGGAATACAACTATAACTCACACAATGTATACATCATGGCAGACAAACAAAAGAATGGAATCAAA
GTTGTAAGTTTAAACATGATTTTACTAACTAACTAATCTGATTTAAATTTTCAGAACTTCAAAATTAGAC
ACAACATTGAAGATGGAAGCGTTCAACTAGCAGACCATTATCAACAAAATACTCCAATTGGCGATGGCCC
TGTCCTTTTACCAGACAACCATTACCTGTCCACACAATCTGCCCTTTCGAAAGATCCCAACGAAAAGAGA
GACCACATGGTCCTTCTTGAGTTTGTAACAGCTGCTGGGATTACACATGGCATGGATGAACTATACAAAT
AGCATTCGTAGAATTCCAACTGAGCGCCGGTCGCTACCATTACCAACTTGTCTGGTGTCAAAAATAATAG
GGGCCGCTGTCATCAGAGTAAGTTTAAACTGAGTTCTACTAACTAACGAGTAATATTTAAATTTTCAGCA
TCTCGCGCCCGTGCCTCTGACTTCTAAGTCCAATTACTCTTCAACATCCCTACATGCTCTTTCTCCCTGT
GCTCCCACCCCCTATTTTTGTTATTATCAAAAAACTTCTCTTAATTTCTTTGTTTTTTAGCTTCTTTTAA
GTCACCTCTAACAATGAAATTGTGTAGATTCAAAAATAGAATTAATTCGTAATAAAAAGTCGAAAAAAAT
TGTGCTCCCTCCCCCCATTAATAATAATTCTATCCCAAAATCTACACAATGTTCTGTGTACACTTCTTAT
GTTTTTTACTTCTGATAAATTTTTTTGAAACATCATAGAAAAAACCGCACACAAAATACCTTATCATATG
TTACGTTTCAGTTTATGACCGCAATTTTTATTTCTTCGCACGTCTGGGCCTCTCATGACGTCAAATCATG
CTCATCGTGAAAAAGTTTTGGAGTATTTTTGGAATTTTTCAATCAAGTGAAAGTTTATGAAATTAATTTT
CCTGCTTTTGCTTTTTGGGGTTTCCCCTATTGTTTGTCAAGATTTCGAGGACGGCGTTTTTCTTGCTAAA
ATCACAAGTATTGATGAGCACGATGCAAGAAAGATCGGAAGAAGGTTTGGGTTTGAGGCTCAGTGGAAGG
TGAGTAGAAGTTGATAATTTGAAAGTGGAGTAGTGTCTATGGGGTTTTTGCCTTAAATGACAGAATACAT
TCCCAATATACCAAACATAACTGTTTCCTACTAGTCGGCCGTACGGGCCCTTTCGTCTCGCGCGTTTCGG
TGATGACGGTGAAAACCTCTGACACATGCAGCTCCCGGAGACGGTCACAGCTTGTCTGTAAGCGGATGCC
GGGAGCAGACAAGCCCGTCAGGGCGCGTCAGCGGGTGTTGGCGGGTGTCGGGGCTGGCTTAACTATGCGG
CATCAGAGCAGATTGTACTGAGAGTGCACCATATGCGGTGTGAAATACCGCACAGATGCGTAAGGAGAAA
ATACCGCATCAGGCGGCCTTAAGGGCCTCGTGATACGCCTATTTTTATAGGTTAATGTCATGATAATAAT
GGTTTCTTAGACGTCAGGTGGCACTTTTCGGGGAAATGTGCGCGGAACCCCTATTTGTTTATTTTTCTAA
ATACATTCAAATATGTATCCGCTCATGAGACAATAACCCTGATAAATGCTTCAATAATATTGAAAAAGGA
AGAGTATGAGTATTCAACATTTCCGTGTCGCCCTTATTCCCTTTTTTGCGGCATTTTGCCTTCCTGTTTT
TGCTCACCCAGAAACGCTGGTGAAAGTAAAAGATGCTGAAGATCAGTTGGGTGCACGAGTGGGTTACATC
GAACTGGATCTCAACAGCGGTAAGATCCTTGAGAGTTTTCGCCCCGAAGAACGTTTTCCAATGATGAGCA
CTTTTAAAGTTCTGCTATGTGGCGCGGTATTATCCCGTATTGACGCCGGGCAAGAGCAACTCGGTCGCCG
CATACACTATTCTCAGAATGACTTGGTTGAGTACTCACCAGTCACAGAAAAGCATCTTACGGATGGCATG
ACAGTAAGAGAATTATGCAGTGCTGCCATAACCATGAGTGATAACACTGCGGCCAACTTACTTCTGACAA
CGATCGGAGGACCGAAGGAGCTAACCGCTTTTTTGCACAACATGGGGGATCATGTAACTCGCCTTGATCG
TTGGGAACCGGAGCTGAATGAAGCCATACCAAACGACGAGCGTGACACCACGATGCCTGTAGCAATGGCA
ACAACGTTGCGCAAACTATTAACTGGCGAACTACTTACTCTAGCTTCCCGGCAACAATTAATAGACTGGA
TGGAGGCGGATAAAGTTGCAGGACCACTTCTGCGCTCGGCCCTTCCGGCTGGCTGGTTTATTGCTGATAA
ATCTGGAGCCGGTGAGCGTGGGTCTCGCGGTATCATTGCAGCACTGGGGCCAGATGGTAAGCCCTCCCGT
ATCGTAGTTATCTACACGACGGGGAGTCAGGCAACTATGGATGAACGAAATAGACAGATCGCTGAGATAG
GTGCCTCACTGATTAAGCATTGGTAACTGTCAGACCAAGTTTACTCATATATACTTTAGATTGATTTAAA
ACTTCATTTTTAATTTAAAAGGATCTAGGTGAAGATCCTTTTTGATAATCTCATGACCAAAATCCCTTAA
CGTGAGTTTTCGTTCCACTGAGCGTCAGACCCCGTAGAAAAGATCAAAGGATCTTCTTGAGATCCTTTTT
TTCTGCGCGTAATCTGCTGCTTGCAAACAAAAAAACCACCGCTACCAGCGGTGGTTTGTTTGCCGGATCA
AGAGCTACCAACTCTTTTTCCGAAGGTAACTGGCTTCAGCAGAGCGCAGATACCAAATACTGTCCTTCTA
GTGTAGCCGTAGTTAGGCCACCACTTCAAGAACTCTGTAGCACCGCCTACATACCTCGCTCTGCTAATCC
TGTTACCAGTGGCTGCTGCCAGTGGCGATAAGTCGTGTCTTACCGGGTTGGACTCAAGACGATAGTTACC
GGATAAGGCGCAGCGGTCGGGCTGAACGGGGGGTTCGTGCACACAGCCCAGCTTGGAGCGAACGACCTAC
ACCGAACTGAGATACCTACAGCGTGAGCATTGAGAAAGCGCCACGCTTCCCGAAGGGAGAAAGGCGGACA
GGTATCCGGTAAGCGGCAGGGTCGGAACAGGAGAGCGCACGAGGGAGCTTCCAGGGGGAAACGCCTGGTA
TCTTTATAGTCCTGTCGGGTTTCGCCACCTCTGACTTGAGCGTCGATTTTTGTGATGCTCGTCAGGGGGG
CGGAGCCTATGGAAAAACGCCAGCAACGCGGCCTTTTTACGGTTCCTGGCCTTTTGCTGGCCTTTTGCTC
ACATGTTCTTTCCTGCGTTATCCCCTGATTCTGTGGATAACCGTATTACCGCCTTTGAGTGAGCTGATAC
CGCTCGCCGCAGCCGAACGACCGAGCGCAGCGAGTCAGTGAGCGAGGAAGCGGAAGAGCGCCCAATACGC
AAACCGCCTCTCCCCGCGCGTTGGCCGATTCATTAATGCAGCTGGCACGACAGGTTTCCCGACTGGAAAG
CGGGCAGTGAGCGCAACGCAATTAATGTGAGTTAGCTCACTCATTAGGCACCCCAGGCTTTACACTTTAT
GCTTCCGGCTCGTATGTTGTGTGGAATTGTGAGCGGATAACAATTTCACACAGGAAACAGCTATGACCAT
GATTACGCCAAGCTGTAAGTTTAAACATGATCTTACTAACTAACTATTCTCATTTAAATTTTCAGAGCTT
AAAAATGGCTGAAATCACTCACAACGATGGATACGCTAACAACTTGGAAATGAAAT
Features (pLannotate 1.2.2; 12 found; start..end, strand, type, name):
      1..41      -  misc_feature   MCS (fragment): pUC18/19 multiple cloning site
    186..1046    +  CDS            sg25: sg25 is a basic (constitutively fluorescent) green fluorescent protein published in 1997, derived from Aequorea victoria.
   1667..1819    +  CDS            aex-5 (fragment): AEX5_CAEEL - Also known as kpc-3 From Caenorhabditis elegans.
   1947..1982    +  CDS            rop (fragment): Rop protein, which maintains plasmids at low copy number; rop
   2084..2183    +  misc_feature   bom (fragment): basis of mobility region from pBR322
   2281..2385    +  promoter       AmpR promoter: bla
   2386..3246    +  CDS            AmpR: β-lactamase; bla; confers resistance to ampicillin, carbenicillin, and related antibiotics
   3417..4005    +  rep_origin     ori: high-copy-number ColE1/pMB1/pBR322/pUC origin of replication
   4188..4280    +  CDS            lacI (fragment): lac repressor; lacI; The lac repressor binds to the lac operator to inhibit transcription in E. coli. This inhibition can be relieved by adding lactose or isopropyl-β-D-thiogalactopyranoside (IPTG).
   4293..4314    +  protein_bind   CAP binding site: CAP binding activates transcription in the presence of cAMP. E. coli catabolite activator protein
   4329..4359    +  promoter       lac promoter: promoter for the E. coli lac operon
   4367..4383    +  protein_bind   lac operator: The lac repressor binds to the lac operator to inhibit transcription in E. coli. This inhibition can be relieved by adding lactose or isopropyl-β-D-thiogalactopyranoside (IPTG). lac repressor encoded by lacI
