[The description below was written by a language model from this plasmid's Addgene catalogue record and pLannotate feature annotations shown in this document.]
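Description:
pPD95_70 is an empty-backbone worm expression vector of roughly 4.5 kb from the 1995 Fire Lab Vector Kit, designed for building GFP reporter fusions in Caenorhabditis elegans. The parental backbone is listed as unknown, but the annotated features point to a pUC/pBR322-type framework. These include a high-copy ColE1/pMB1 origin, an ampicillin resistance gene (β-lactamase) with its own promoter, short remnants of rop, bom and lacI, and a lac promoter/operator with CAP site next to a fragment of the pUC18/19 multiple cloning site. Propagation and selection are therefore in E. coli under ampicillin; no worm selectable marker is recorded.

The payload is a promoterless GFP cassette rather than a gene insert. The catalogue lists its modules in order as a synthetic intron (IVSA), an element named rf2211, an SV40 nuclear localization signal, and a GFP coding region carrying the S65C chromophore substitution. That coding region is split into segments (gfpN, gfpS65C, gfpC) by further synthetic introns (IVSR, IVSS, IVST, IVSL), and the list ends with a "decoy" element. Artificial introns of this kind are generally included to improve transgene expression in worms, and the NLS concentrates fluorescence in nuclei, which makes expressing cells easier to identify. The automated annotation detects the GFP region as a single Aequorea victoria-derived green fluorescent protein feature. It also flags a short downstream match to a C. elegans gene fragment, whose function here is not explained by the record.

No worm promoter is recorded. Users would typically clone a promoter or gene fragment of interest into the upstream polylinker by restriction cloning to generate nuclear-localized GFP reporters. Further detail on the modules is deferred to the kit documentation.
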