Addgene plasmid #1492: pPD95_70
Purpose: (Empty Backbone)
Depositing lab: Andrew Fire. Depositing organization: Carnegie Institution for Science.
Backbone
  Vector backbone: Unknown
  Backbone size (bp): 4543
  Vector type: Worm Expression
Growth in bacteria
  Bacterial resistance: Ampicillin, 100 μg/mL
  Growth temperature: 37°C
  Growth strain: DH5alpha
  Copy number: Unknown
Gene/Insert
  Gene/Insert name: None
  Tag / fusion protein: IVSA, rf2211, SV40NLS, gfpN, IVSR, gfpS65C, IVSS, IVST, gfpC, IVSL, decoy
  Cloning method: Restriction Enzyme
Terms and licenses: Academic/Nonprofit Terms; Industry Terms: Not Available to Industry
Depositor comments: See Fire Lab Vector Kit Documentation 1995. Fire Lab Miniprep Number pPD95.70, Ligation number NONE.
How to cite: pPD95_70 was a gift from Andrew Fire (Addgene plasmid # 1492 ; http://n2t.net/addgene:1492 ; RRID:Addgene_1492)
