>Addgene plasmid #1492 | pPD95_70 | addgene partial sequence | sequence record 16633 | 1492_m13reverse
TGATCTTCTAACTAACTATTCTCATTTAAATTTTCAGAGCTTAAAAATGGCTGAAATCACTCACAACGAT
GGATACGCTAACAACTTGGAAATGAAATAAGCTTGCATGCCTGCAGGTCGACTCTAGAGGATCCCCGGGA
TTGGCCAAAGGACCCAAAGGTATGTTTCGAATGATACTAACATAACATAGAACATTTTCAGGAGGACCCT
TGCTTGGAGGGTACCGAGCTCAGAAAAAATGACTGCTCCAAAGAAGAAGCGTAAGGTACCGGTAGAAAAA
ATGAGTAAAGGAGAAGAACTTTTCACTGGAGTTGTCCCAATTCTTGTTGAATTAGATGGTGATGTTAATG
GGCACAAATTTTCTGTCAGTGGAGAGGGTGAAGGTGATGCAACATACGGAAAACTTACCCTTAAATTTAT
TTGCACTACTGGAAAACTACCTGTTCCATGGGTAAGTTTAAACATATATATACTAACTAACCCTGATTAT
TTAAATTTTCAGCCAACACTTGTCACTACTTTCTGTTATGGTGTTCAATGCTTCTCGAGATACCCAGATC
ATATGAAACGGCATGACTTTTTCAAGAGTGCCATGCCCGAAGGTTATGTACAGGAAAGAACTATATTTTT
CAAAGATGACGGGAACTACAAGACACGTAAGTTTAAACAGTTCGGTACTAACTAACCATACATATTTAAA
TTTTCAGGTGCTGAAGTCAAGTTTGAAGGTGATACCCTTGTTAATAGAATCGAGTTAAAAGGTATTGATT
TTAAAGAAGATGGAAACATTCTTGGACACAAATTGGAATACAACTATAACTCACACAATGTATACATCAT
GGCAGACAAACAAAAGAATGGAATCAAAGTTGTAAGTTTAAACATGATTTTACTAACTAACTAATCTGAT
TTAAATTTTCAGAACTTCNAAATTAGACACAACATTGAAGATGGAAGCGTTCACTAGCAGACNTTATCAC
AAAATACTCCAATTGGCGATGGCCNGTCTTTTACCANACACCNTTACNGNTCCCNCATCTGCCCTTCGAA
GANCCACGAAANAAGACCCNTGGNCCTCNTGANTTGNACCCTGCTGGATACCNTGGCNGGAGACTTCAAT
ACNTTCTAAATCCACGACCCGGCCTNNTACACTGGCGGGCCAANAAGGGCCCGCCCNAAAGTAACGGTCC
NACACGNAATTATTTCNCCCCCCCCGNCNNGATNAACANACTCAACCAGGCTTCCNGGCCCCCNTTNTNA
NAACCCTTTTTTTTTTCTTN
